>Addgene plasmid #87900 | pUC57 DYSF, alt exon 1a, 17 | addgene full sequence | sequence record 174254 | Addgene NGS Result
CCAGGGTTTTCCCAGTCACGACGTTGTAAAACGACGGCCAGTGAATTGACGCGTATGCTGTGCTGCCTGC
TGGTGAGGGCCAGCAACCTCCCCAGTGCGAAGAAGGACCGGCGCAGCGACCCTGTCGCAAGCCTGACTTT
CCGAGGGGTGAAGAAGAGAACCAAAGTCATCAAGAACAGCGTGAACCCTGTATGGAATGAGGGATTTGAA
TGGGACCTCAAGGGCATCCCCCTGGACCAGGGCTCTGAGCTTCATGTGGTGGTCAAAGACCATGAGACGA
TGGGGAGGAACAGGTTCCTGGGGGAAGCCAAGGTCCCACTCCGAGAGGTCCTCGCCACCCCTAGTCTGTC
CGCCAGCTTCAATGCCCCCCTGCTGGACACCAAGAAGCAGCCCACAGGGGCCTCGCTGGTCCTGCAGGTG
TCCTACACACCGCTGCCTGGAGCTGTGCCCCTGTTCCCGCCCCCTACTCCTCTGGAGCCCTCCCCGACTC
TGCCTGACCTGGATGTAGTGGCAGACACAGGAGGAGAGGAAGACACAGAGGACCAGGGACTCACTGGAGA
TGAGGCGGAGCCATTCCTGGATCAAAGCGGAGGCCCGGGGGCTCCCACCACCCCAAGGAAACTACCTTCA
CGTCCTCCGCCCCACTACCCCGGGATCAAAAGAAAGCGAAGTGCGCCTACATCTAGAAAGCTGCTGTCAG
ACAAACCGCAGGATTTCCAGATCAGGGTCCAGGTGATCGAGGGGCGCCAGCTGCCGGGGGTGAACATCAA
GCCTGTGGTCAAGGTTACCGCTGCAGGGCAGACCAAGCGGACGCGGATCCACAAGGGAAACAGCCCACTC
TTCAATGAGACTCTTTTCTTCAACTTGTTTGACTCTCCTGGGGAGCTGTTTGATGAGCCCATCTTTATCA
CGGTGGTAGACTCTCGTTCTCTCAGGACAGATGCTCTCCTCGGGGAGTTCCGGATGGACGTGGGCACCAT
TTACAGAGAGCCCCGGCACGCCTATCTCAGGAAGTGGCTGCTGCTCTCAGACCCTGATGACTTCTCTGCT
GGGGCCAGAGGCTACCTGAAAACAAGCCTTTGTGTGCTGGGGCCTGGGGACGAAGCGCCTCTGGAGAGAA
AAGACCCCTCTGAAGACAAGGAGGACATTGAAAGCAACCTGCTCCGGCCCACAGGCGTAGCCCTGCGAGG
AGCCCACTTCTGCCTGAAGGTCTTCCGGGCCGAGGACTTGCCGCAGATGGACGATGCCGTGATGGACAAC
GTGAAACAGATCTTTGGCTTCGAGAGTAACAAGAAGAACTTGGTGGACCCCTTTGTGGAGGTCAGCTTTG
CGGGGAAAATGCTGTGCAGCAAGATCTTGGAGAAGACGGCCAACCCTCAGTGGAACCAGAACATCACACT
GCCTGCCATGTTTCCCTCCATGTGCGAAAAAATGAGGATTCGTATCATAGACTGGGACCGCCTGACTCAC
AATGACATCGTGGCTACCACCTACCTGAGTATGTCGAAAATCTCTGCCCCTGGAGGAGAAATAGAAGAGG
AGCCTGCAGGTGCTGTCAAGCCTTCGAAAGCCTCAGACTTGGATGACTACCTGGGCTTCCTCCCCACTTT
TGGGCCCTGCTACATCAACCTCTATGGCAGTCCCAGAGAGTTCACAGGCTTCCCAGACCCCTACACAGAG
CTCAACACAGGCAAGGGGGAAGGTGTGGCTTATCGTGGCCGGCTTCTGCTCTCCCTGGAGACCAAGCTGG
TGGAGCACAGTGAACAGAAGGTGGAGGACCTTCCTGCGGATGACATCCTCCGGGTGGAGAAGTACCTTAG
GAGGCGCAAGTACTCCCTGTTTGCGGCCTTCTACTCAGCCACCATGCTGCAGGATGTGGATGACGCCATC
CAGTTTGAGGTCAGCATCGGGAACTACGGGAACAAGTTCGACATGACCTGCCTGCCGCTGGCCTCCACCA
CTCAGTACAGCCGTGCAGTCTTTGACGGGTGCCACTACTACTACCTACCCTGGGGTAACGTGAAACCCGT
GGTGGTGCTGTCATCCTACTGGGAGGACATCAGCCATAGAATCGAGACTCAGAACCAGCTGCTTGGGATT
GCTGACCGGCTGGAAGCTGGCCTGGAGCAGGTCCACCTGGCCCTGAAGGCGCAGTGCTCCACGGAGGACG
TGGACTCGCTGGTGGCTCAGCTGACGGATGAGCTCATCGCAGGCTGCAGCCAGCCTCTGGGTGACATCCA
TGAGACACCCTCTGCCACCCACCTGGACCAGTACCTGTACCAGCTGCGCACCCATCACCTGAGCCAAATC
ACTGAGGCTGCCCTGGCCCTGAAGCTCGGCCACAGTGAGCTCCCTGCAGCTCTGGAGCAGGCGGAGGACT
GGCTCCTGCGTCTGCGTGCCCTGGCAGAGGAGCCCCAGAACAGCCTGCCGGACATCGTCATCTGGATGCT
GCAGGGAGACAAGCGTGTGGCATACCAGCGGGTGCCTGCCCACCAAGTCCTCTTCTCCCGGCGGGGTGCC
AACTACTGTGGCAAGAATTGTGGGAAGCTACAGACAATCTTTCTGAAATATCCGATGGAGAAGGTGCCTG
GCGCCCGGATGCCAGTGCAGATACGGGTCAAGCTGTGGTTTGGGCTCTCTGTGGATGAGAAGGAGTTCAA
CCAGTTTGCTGAGGGGAAGCTGTCTGTCTTTGCTGAAACCTATGAGAACGAGACTAAGTTGGCCCTTGTT
GGGAACTGGGGCACAACGGGCCTCACCTACCCCAAGTTTTCTGACGTCACGGGCAAGATCAAGCTACCCA
AGGACAGCTTCCGCCCCTCGGCCGGCTGGACCTGGGCTGGAGATTGGTTCGTGTGCCCGGAGAAGACTCT
GCTCCATGACATGGACGCCGGTCACCTGAGCTTCGTGGAAGAGGTGTTTGAGAACCAGACCCGGCTTCCC
GGAGGCCAGTGGATCTACATGAGTGACAACTACACCGATGTGAACGGGGAGAAGGTGCTTCCCAAGGATG
ACATTGAGTGCCCACTGGGCTGGAAGTGGGAAGATGAGGAATGGTCCACAGACCTCAACCGGGCTGTCGA
TGAGCAAGGCTGGGAGTATAGCATCACCATCCCCCCGGAGCGGAAGCCGAAGCACTGGGTCCCTGCTGAG
AAGATGTACTACACACACCGACGGCGGCGCTGGGTGCGCCTGCGCAGGAGGGATCTCAGCCAAATGGAAG
CACTGAAAAGGCACAGGCAGGCGGAGGCGGAGGGCGAGGGCTGGGAGTACGCCTCTCTTTTTGGCTGGAA
GTTCCACCTCGAGTACCGCAAGACAGATGCCTTCCGCCGCCGCCGCTGGCGCCGTCGCATGGAGCCACTG
GAGAAGACGGGGCCTGCAGCTGTGTTTGCCCTTGAGGGGGCCCTGGGCGGCGTGATGGATGACAAGAGTG
AAGATTCCATGTCCGTCTCCACCTTGAGCTTCGGTGTGAACAGACCCACGATTTCCTGCATATTCGACTA
TGGGAACCGCTACCATCTACGCTGCTACATGTACCAGGCCCGGGACCTGGCTGCGATGGACAAGGACTCT
TTTTCTGATCCCTATGCCATCGTCTCCTTCCTGCACCAGAGCCAGAAGACGGTGGTGGTGAAGAACACCC
TTAACCCCACCTGGGACCAGACGCTCATCTTCTACGAGATCGAGATCTTTGGCGAGCCGGCCACAGTTGC
TGAGCAACCGCCCAGCATTGTGGTGGAGCTGTACGACCATGACACTTATGGTGCAGACGAGTTTATGGGT
CGCTGCATCTGTCAACCGAGTCTGGAACGGATGCCACGGCTGGCCTGGTTCCCACTGACGAGGGGCAGCC
AGCCGTCGGGGGAGCTGCTGGCCTCTTTTGAGCTCATCCAGAGAGAGAAGCCGGCCATCCACCATATTCC
TGGTTTTGAGGTGCAGGAGACATCAAGGATCCTGGATGAGTCTGAGGACACAGACCTGCCCTACCCACCA
CCCCAGAGGGAGGCCAACATCTACATGGTTCCTCAGAACATCAAGCCAGCGCTCCAGCGTACCGCCATCG
AGATCCTGGCATGGGGCCTGCGGAACATGAAGAGTTACCAGCTGGCCAACATCTCCTCCCCCAGCCTCGT
GGTAGAGTGTGGGGGCCAGACGGTGCAGTCCTGTGTCATCAGGAACCTCCGGAAGAACCCCAACTTTGAC
ATCTGCACCCTCTTCATGGAAGTGATGCTGCCCAGGGAGGAGCTCTACTGCCCCCCCATCACCGTCAAGG
TCATCGATAACCGCCAGTTTGGCCGCCGGCCTGTGGTGGGCCAGTGTACCATCCGCTCCCTGGAGAGCTT
CCTGTGTGACCCCTACTCGGCGGAGAGTCCATCCCCACAGGGTGGCCCAGACGATGTGAGCCTACTCAGT
CCTGGGGAAGACGTGCTCATCGACATTGATGACAAGGAGCCCCTCATCCCCATCCAGGAGGAAGAGTTCA
TCGATTGGTGGAGCAAATTCTTTGCCTCCATAGGGGAGAGGGAAAAGTGCGGCTCCTACCTGGAGAAGGA
TTTTGACACCCTGAAGGTCTATGACACACAGCTGGAGAATGTGGAGGCCTTTGAGGGCCTGTCTGACTTT
TGTAACACCTTCAAGCTGTACCGGGGCAAGACGCAGGAGGAGACAGAAGATCCATCTGTGATTGGTGAAT
TTAAGGGCCTCTTCAAAATTTATCCCCTCCCAGAAGACCCAGCCATCCCCATGCCCCCAAGACAGTTCCA
CCAGCTGGCCGCCCAGGGACCCCAGGAGTGCTTGGTCCGTATCTACATTGTCCGAGCATTTGGCCTGCAG
CCCAAGGACCCCAATGGAAAGTGTGATCCTTACATCAAGATCTCCATAGGGAAGAAATCAGTGAGTGACC
AGGATAACTACATCCCCTGCACGCTGGAGCCCGTATTTGGAAAGATGTTCGAGCTGACCTGCACTCTGCC
TCTGGAGAAGGACCTAAAGATCACTCTCTATGACTATGACCTCCTCTCCAAGGACGAAAAGATCGGTGAG
ACGGTCGTCGACCTGGAGAACAGGCTGCTGTCCAAGTTTGGGGCTCGCTGTGGACTCCCACAGACCTACT
GTGTCTCTGGACCGAACCAGTGGCGGGACCAGCTCCGCCCCTCCCAGCTCCTCCACCTCTTCTGCCAGCA
GCATAGAGTCAAGGCACCTGTGTACCGGACAGACCGTGTAATGTTTCAGGATAAAGAATATTCCATTGAA
GAGATAGAGGCTGGCAGGATCCCAAACCCACACCTGGGCCCAGTGGAGGAGCGTCTGGCTCTGCATGTGC
TTCAGCAGCAGGGCCTGGTCCCGGAGCACGTGGAGTCACGGCCCCTCTACAGCCCCCTGCAGCCAGACAT
CGAGCAGGGGAAGCTGCAGATGTGGGTCGACCTATTTCCGAAGGCCCTGGGGCGGCCTGGACCTCCCTTC
AACATCACCCCACGGAGAGCCAGAAGGTTTTTCCTGCGTTGTATTATCTGGAATACCAGAGATGTGATCC
TGGATGACCTGAGCCTCACGGGGGAGAAGATGAGCGACATTTATGTGAAAGGTTGGATGATTGGCTTTGA
AGAACACAAGCAAAAGACAGACGTGCATTATCGTTCCCTGGGAGGTGAAGGCAACTTCAACTGGAGGTTC
ATTTTCCCCTTCGACTACCTGCCAGCTGAGCAAGTCTGTACCATTGCCAAGAAGGATGCCTTCTGGAGGC
TGGACAAGACTGAGAGCAAAATCCCAGCACGAGTGGTGTTCCAGATCTGGGACAATGACAAGTTCTCCTT
TGATGATTTTCTGGGCTCCCTGCAGCTCGATCTCAACCGCATGCCCAAGCCAGCCAAGACAGCCAAGAAG
TGCTCCTTGGACCAGCTGGATGATGCTTTCCACCCAGAATGGTTTGTGTCCCTTTTTGAGCAGAAAACAG
TGAAGGGCTGGTGGCCCTGTGTAGCAGAAGAGGGTGAGAAGAAAATACTGGCGGGCAAGCTGGAAATGAC
CTTGGAGATTGTAGCAGAGAGTGAGCATGAGGAGCGGCCTGCTGGCCAGGGCCGGGATGAGCCCAACATG
AACCCTAAGCTTGAGGACCCAAGGCGCCCCGACACCTCCTTCCTGTGGTTTACCTCCCCATACAAGACCA
TGAAGTTCATCCTGTGGCGGCGTTTCCGGTGGGCCATCATCCTCTTCATCATCCTCTTCATCCTGCTGCT
GTTCCTGGCCATCTTCATCTACGCCTTCCCGAACTATGCTGCCATGAAGCTGGTGAAGCCCTTCAGCTGA
ATCCCAATGGCGCGCCGAGCTTGGCTCGAGCATGGTCATAGCTGTTTCCTGTGTGAAATTGTTATCCGCT
CACAATTCCACACAACATACGAGCCGGAAGCATAAAGTGTAAAGCCTGGGGTGCCTAATGAGTGAGCTAA
CTCACATTAATTGCGTTGCGCTCACTGCCCGCTTTCCAGTCGGGAAACCTGTCGTGCCAGCTGCATTAAT
GAATCGGCCAACGCGCGGGGAGAGGCGGTTTGCGTATTGGGCGCTCTTCCGCTTCCTCGCTCACTGACTC
GCTGCGCTCGGTCGTTCGGCTGCGGCGAGCGGTATCAGCTCACTCAAAGGCGGTAATACGGTTATCCACA
GAATCAGGGGATAACGCAGGAAAGAACATGTGAGCAAAAGGCCAGCAAAAGGCCAGGAACCGTAAAAAGG
CCGCGTTGCTGGCGTTTTTCCATAGGCTCCGCCCCCCTGACGAGCATCACAAAAATCGACGCTCAAGTCA
GAGGTGGCGAAACCCGACAGGACTATAAAGATACCAGGCGTTTCCCCCTGGAAGCTCCCTCGTGCGCTCT
CCTGTTCCGACCCTGCCGCTTACCGGATACCTGTCCGCCTTTCTCCCTTCGGGAAGCGTGGCGCTTTCTC
ATAGCTCACGCTGTAGGTATCTCAGTTCGGTGTAGGTCGTTCGCTCCAAGCTGGGCTGTGTGCACGAACC
CCCCGTTCAGCCCGACCGCTGCGCCTTATCCGGTAACTATCGTCTTGAGTCCAACCCGGTAAGACACGAC
TTATCGCCACTGGCAGCAGCCACTGGTAACAGGATTAGCAGAGCGAGGTATGTAGGCGGTGCTACAGAGT
TCTTGAAGTGGTGGCCTAACTACGGCTACACTAGAAGAACAGTATTTGGTATCTGCGCTCTGCTGAAGCC
AGTTACCTTCGGAAAAAGAGTTGGTAGCTCTTGATCCGGCAAACAAACCACCGCTGGTAGCGGTGGTTTT
TTTGTTTGCAAGCAGCAGATTACGCGCAGAAAAAAAGGATCTCAAGAAGATCCTTTGATCTTTTCTACGG
GGTCTGACGCTCAGTGGAACGAAAACTCACGTTAAGGGATTTTGGTCATGAGATTATCAAAAAGGATCTT
CACCTAGATCCTTTTAAATTAAAAATGAAGTTTTAAATCAATCTAAAGTATATATGAGTAAACTTGGTCT
GACAGTTAGAAAAACTCATCGAGCATCAAATGAAACTGCAATTTATTCATATCAGGATTATCAATACCAT
ATTTTTGAAAAAGCCGTTTCTGTAATGAAGGAGAAAACTCACCGAGGCAGTTCCATAGGATGGCAAGATC
CTGGTATCGGTCTGCGATTCCGACTCGTCCAACATCAATACAACCTATTAATTTCCCCTCGTCAAAAATA
AGGTTATCAAGTGAGAAATCACCATGAGTGACGACTGAATCCGGTGAGAATGGCAAAAGTTTATGCATTT
CTTTCCAGACTTGTTCAACAGGCCAGCCATTACGCTCGTCATCAAAATCACTCGCATCAACCAAACCGTT
ATTCATTCGTGATTGCGCCTGAGCGAGACGAAATACGCGATCGCTGTTAAAAGGACAATTACAAACAGGA
ATCGAATGCAACCGGCGCAGGAACACTGCCAGCGCATCAACAATATTTTCACCTGAATCAGGATATTCTT
CTAATACCTGGAATGCTGTTTTCCCAGGGATCGCAGTGGTGAGTAACCATGCATCATCAGGAGTACGGAT
AAAATGCTTGATGGTCGGAAGAGGCATAAATTCCGTCAGCCAGTTTAGTCTGACCATCTCATCTGTAACA
TCATTGGCAACGCTACCTTTGCCATGTTTCAGAAACAACTCTGGCGCATCGGGCTTCCCATACAATCGAT
AGATTGTCGCACCTGATTGCCCGACATTATCGCGAGCCCATTTATACCCATATAAATCAGCATCCATGTT
GGAATTTAATCGCGGCCTAGAGCAAGACGTTTCCCGTTGAATATGGCTCATACTCTTCCTTTTTCAATAT
TATTGAAGCATTTATCAGGGTTATTGTCTCATGAGCGGATACATATTTGAATGTATTTAGAAAAATAAAC
AAATAGGGGTTCCGCGCACATTTCCCCGAAAAGTGCCACCTGACGTCTAAGAAACCATTATTATCATGAC
ATTAACCTATAAAAATAGGCGTATCACGAGGCCCTTTCGTCTCGCGCGTTTCGGTGATGACGGTGAAAAC
CTCTGACACATGCAGCTCCCGGAGACGGTCACAGCTTGTCTGTAAGCGGATGCCGGGAGCAGACAAGCCC
GTCAGGGCGCGTCAGCGGGTGTTGGCGGGTGTCGGGGCTGGCTTAACTATGCGGCATCAGAGCAGATTGT
ACTGAGAGTGCACCATATGCGGTGTGAAATACCGCACAGATGCGTAAGGAGAAAATACCGCATCAGGCGC
CATTCGCCATTCAGGCTGCGCAACTGTTGGGAAGGGCGATCGGTGCGGGCCTCTTCGCTATTACGCCAGC
TGGCGAAAGGGGGATGTGCTGCAAGGCGATTAAGTTGGGTAACG
Features (pLannotate 1.2.2; 11 found; start..end, strand, type, name):
     55..6297    +  CDS            DYSF: DYSF_HUMAN - Also known as FER1L1. Experimental evidence at protein level: Swiss-Prot protein existence level 1. Key calcium ion sensor involved in the Ca(2+)-triggered synaptic vesicle-plasma membrane fusion. Plays a role in the sarcolemma repair mechanism of both skeletal muscle and cardiomyocytes that permits rapid resealing of membranes disrupted by mechanical stress (By similarity). From Homo sapiens (Human).
   6359..6375    -  protein_bind   lac operator: The lac repressor binds to the lac operator to inhibit transcription in E. coli. This inhibition can be relieved by adding lactose or isopropyl-β-D-thiogalactopyranoside (IPTG). lac repressor encoded by lacI
   6383..6413    -  promoter       lac promoter: promoter for the E. coli lac operon
   6428..6449    -  protein_bind   CAP binding site: CAP binding activates transcription in the presence of cAMP. E. coli catabolite activator protein
   6462..6554    -  CDS            lacI (fragment): lac repressor; lacI; The lac repressor binds to the lac operator to inhibit transcription in E. coli. This inhibition can be relieved by adding lactose or isopropyl-β-D-thiogalactopyranoside (IPTG).
   6737..7325    -  rep_origin     ori: high-copy-number ColE1/pMB1/pBR322/pUC origin of replication
   7496..8311    -  CDS            KanR: aminoglycoside phosphotransferase; aph(3')-Ia; confers resistance to kanamycin in bacteria or G418 (Geneticin®) in eukaryotes
   8312..8416    -  promoter       AmpR promoter: bla
   8511..8546    +  CDS            rop (fragment): Rop protein, which maintains plasmids at low copy number; rop
   8648..8747    +  misc_feature   bom (fragment): basis of mobility region from pBR322
   8753..46      -  CDS            lacZα (fragment) (across the origin): LacZα fragment of β-galactosidase; lacZ fragment
