[The description below was written by a language model from this plasmid's Addgene catalogue record and pLannotate feature annotations shown in this document.]
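Description:
pUC57 DYSF, alt exon 1a, 17 is a high-copy bacterial cloning plasmid of about 8.9 kb, built on the pUC57 Kan backbone, that carries a human dysferlin (DYSF) coding sequence representing one specific splice isoform. It replicates in E. coli from a ColE1/pUC-type origin and is selected with kanamycin through an aph(3')-Ia aminoglycoside phosphotransferase gene driven by the bla (AmpR) promoter. Short remnants of rop, the pBR322 bom region and lacI are also annotated, but these are backbone fragments rather than functional parts.

The insert is annotated as a roughly 6.2 kb DYSF open reading frame on the forward strand, sitting in the disrupted lacZα region. According to the depositor's naming scheme, this version begins with alternative exon 1a instead of canonical exon 1, includes optional exon 17, and by implication lacks the other optional exons 5a and 40a. All constitutive exons are present. The lac promoter, lac operator and CAP binding site lie just downstream of the insert and are oriented toward it on the opposite strand, so they would not drive sense transcription of DYSF. No eukaryotic promoter, polyadenylation signal, epitope tag or reporter is annotated. Although it is catalogued as a bacterial expression vector, the plasmid therefore looks more like a storage or source clone from which the isoform can be moved into an expression vector. The cloning method is not recorded.

Dysferlin is a calcium-sensing protein involved in resealing damaged sarcolemma in skeletal and cardiac muscle, and the gene's aliases link it to limb-girdle muscular dystrophy and Miyoshi myopathy. The stated purpose of the plasmid is research on alternative dysferlin isoforms, and the naming scheme suggests it belongs to a set of constructs with different exon compositions.
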