Addgene plasmid #87900: pUC57 DYSF, alt exon 1a, 17
Purpose: research of alternative isoforms of the protein dysferlin
Depositing lab: Jain Foundation.
Backbone
  Vector backbone: pUC57 Kan
  Vector type: Bacterial Expression
Growth in bacteria
  Bacterial resistance: Kanamycin, 50 μg/mL
  Growth temperature: 37°C
  Growth strain: DH5alpha
  Copy number: High Copy
Gene/Insert
  Gene/Insert name: DYSF, alt exon 1a, 17
  Species: H. sapiens (human)
  Mutation: alternative isoforms, see comments
  Entrez Gene: DYSF (a.k.a. FER1L1, LGMD2B, LGMDR2, MMD1)
  Cloning method: Unknown
Terms and licenses: Academic/Nonprofit Terms; Industry Terms: Not Available to Industry
Depositor comments: There are alternative isoforms of the dysferlin protein. The insert contained in this plasmid is described as such: 1. Dysferlin can utilize exon 1 or alternative exon 1a to build a full protein. Therefore, which exon 1 has been included in the construct is noted. 2. Exons 5a, 17 and 40a are optional exons, so if the exon is listed, it is included in the name. 3. The remainder of the exons are not optional, and are included in all constructs.
How to cite: pUC57 DYSF, alt exon 1a, 17 was a gift from Jain Foundation (Addgene plasmid # 87900 ; http://n2t.net/addgene:87900 ; RRID:Addgene_87900)
