>Addgene plasmid #87900 | pUC57 DYSF, alt exon 1a, 17 | depositor partial sequence | sequence record 171344 | pUC57 DYSF, alt exon 1a, 17 sequence 6246 bps
ATGCTGTGCTGCCTGCTGGTGAGGGCCAGCAACCTCCCCAGTGCGAAGAAGGACCGGCGCAGCGACCCTG
TCGCAAGCCTGACTTTCCGAGGGGTGAAGAAGAGAACCAAAGTCATCAAGAACAGCGTGAACCCTGTATG
GAATGAGGGATTTGAATGGGACCTCAAGGGCATCCCCCTGGACCAGGGCTCTGAGCTTCATGTGGTGGTC
AAAGACCATGAGACGATGGGGAGGAACAGGTTCCTGGGGGAAGCCAAGGTCCCACTCCGAGAGGTCCTCG
CCACCCCTAGTCTGTCCGCCAGCTTCAATGCCCCCCTGCTGGACACCAAGAAGCAGCCCACAGGGGCCTC
GCTGGTCCTGCAGGTGTCCTACACACCGCTGCCTGGAGCTGTGCCCCTGTTCCCGCCCCCTACTCCTCTG
GAGCCCTCCCCGACTCTGCCTGACCTGGATGTAGTGGCAGACACAGGAGGAGAGGAAGACACAGAGGACC
AGGGACTCACTGGAGATGAGGCGGAGCCATTCCTGGATCAAAGCGGAGGCCCGGGGGCTCCCACCACCCC
AAGGAAACTACCTTCACGTCCTCCGCCCCACTACCCCGGGATCAAAAGAAAGCGAAGTGCGCCTACATCT
AGAAAGCTGCTGTCAGACAAACCGCAGGATTTCCAGATCAGGGTCCAGGTGATCGAGGGGCGCCAGCTGC
CGGGGGTGAACATCAAGCCTGTGGTCAAGGTTACCGCTGCAGGGCAGACCAAGCGGACGCGGATCCACAA
GGGAAACAGCCCACTCTTCAATGAGACTCTTTTCTTCAACTTGTTTGACTCTCCTGGGGAGCTGTTTGAT
GAGCCCATCTTTATCACGGTGGTAGACTCTCGTTCTCTCAGGACAGATGCTCTCCTCGGGGAGTTCCGGA
TGGACGTGGGCACCATTTACAGAGAGCCCCGGCACGCCTATCTCAGGAAGTGGCTGCTGCTCTCAGACCC
TGATGACTTCTCTGCTGGGGCCAGAGGCTACCTGAAAACAAGCCTTTGTGTGCTGGGGCCTGGGGACGAA
GCGCCTCTGGAGAGAAAAGACCCCTCTGAAGACAAGGAGGACATTGAAAGCAACCTGCTCCGGCCCACAG
GCGTAGCCCTGCGAGGAGCCCACTTCTGCCTGAAGGTCTTCCGGGCCGAGGACTTGCCGCAGATGGACGA
TGCCGTGATGGACAACGTGAAACAGATCTTTGGCTTCGAGAGTAACAAGAAGAACTTGGTGGACCCCTTT
GTGGAGGTCAGCTTTGCGGGGAAAATGCTGTGCAGCAAGATCTTGGAGAAGACGGCCAACCCTCAGTGGA
ACCAGAACATCACACTGCCTGCCATGTTTCCCTCCATGTGCGAAAAAATGAGGATTCGTATCATAGACTG
GGACCGCCTGACTCACAATGACATCGTGGCTACCACCTACCTGAGTATGTCGAAAATCTCTGCCCCTGGA
GGAGAAATAGAAGAGGAGCCTGCAGGTGCTGTCAAGCCTTCGAAAGCCTCAGACTTGGATGACTACCTGG
GCTTCCTCCCCACTTTTGGGCCCTGCTACATCAACCTCTATGGCAGTCCCAGAGAGTTCACAGGCTTCCC
AGACCCCTACACAGAGCTCAACACAGGCAAGGGGGAAGGTGTGGCTTATCGTGGCCGGCTTCTGCTCTCC
CTGGAGACCAAGCTGGTGGAGCACAGTGAACAGAAGGTGGAGGACCTTCCTGCGGATGACATCCTCCGGG
TGGAGAAGTACCTTAGGAGGCGCAAGTACTCCCTGTTTGCGGCCTTCTACTCAGCCACCATGCTGCAGGA
TGTGGATGACGCCATCCAGTTTGAGGTCAGCATCGGGAACTACGGGAACAAGTTCGACATGACCTGCCTG
CCGCTGGCCTCCACCACTCAGTACAGCCGTGCAGTCTTTGACGGGTGCCACTACTACTACCTACCCTGGG
GTAACGTGAAACCCGTGGTGGTGCTGTCATCCTACTGGGAGGACATCAGCCATAGAATCGAGACTCAGAA
CCAGCTGCTTGGGATTGCTGACCGGCTGGAAGCTGGCCTGGAGCAGGTCCACCTGGCCCTGAAGGCGCAG
TGCTCCACGGAGGACGTGGACTCGCTGGTGGCTCAGCTGACGGATGAGCTCATCGCAGGCTGCAGCCAGC
CTCTGGGTGACATCCATGAGACACCCTCTGCCACCCACCTGGACCAGTACCTGTACCAGCTGCGCACCCA
TCACCTGAGCCAAATCACTGAGGCTGCCCTGGCCCTGAAGCTCGGCCACAGTGAGCTCCCTGCAGCTCTG
GAGCAGGCGGAGGACTGGCTCCTGCGTCTGCGTGCCCTGGCAGAGGAGCCCCAGAACAGCCTGCCGGACA
TCGTCATCTGGATGCTGCAGGGAGACAAGCGTGTGGCATACCAGCGGGTGCCTGCCCACCAAGTCCTCTT
CTCCCGGCGGGGTGCCAACTACTGTGGCAAGAATTGTGGGAAGCTACAGACAATCTTTCTGAAATATCCG
ATGGAGAAGGTGCCTGGCGCCCGGATGCCAGTGCAGATACGGGTCAAGCTGTGGTTTGGGCTCTCTGTGG
ATGAGAAGGAGTTCAACCAGTTTGCTGAGGGGAAGCTGTCTGTCTTTGCTGAAACCTATGAGAACGAGAC
TAAGTTGGCCCTTGTTGGGAACTGGGGCACAACGGGCCTCACCTACCCCAAGTTTTCTGACGTCACGGGC
AAGATCAAGCTACCCAAGGACAGCTTCCGCCCCTCGGCCGGCTGGACCTGGGCTGGAGATTGGTTCGTGT
GCCCGGAGAAGACTCTGCTCCATGACATGGACGCCGGTCACCTGAGCTTCGTGGAAGAGGTGTTTGAGAA
CCAGACCCGGCTTCCCGGAGGCCAGTGGATCTACATGAGTGACAACTACACCGATGTGAACGGGGAGAAG
GTGCTTCCCAAGGATGACATTGAGTGCCCACTGGGCTGGAAGTGGGAAGATGAGGAATGGTCCACAGACC
TCAACCGGGCTGTCGATGAGCAAGGCTGGGAGTATAGCATCACCATCCCCCCGGAGCGGAAGCCGAAGCA
CTGGGTCCCTGCTGAGAAGATGTACTACACACACCGACGGCGGCGCTGGGTGCGCCTGCGCAGGAGGGAT
CTCAGCCAAATGGAAGCACTGAAAAGGCACAGGCAGGCGGAGGCGGAGGGCGAGGGCTGGGAGTACGCCT
CTCTTTTTGGCTGGAAGTTCCACCTCGAGTACCGCAAGACAGATGCCTTCCGCCGCCGCCGCTGGCGCCG
TCGCATGGAGCCACTGGAGAAGACGGGGCCTGCAGCTGTGTTTGCCCTTGAGGGGGCCCTGGGCGGCGTG
ATGGATGACAAGAGTGAAGATTCCATGTCCGTCTCCACCTTGAGCTTCGGTGTGAACAGACCCACGATTT
CCTGCATATTCGACTATGGGAACCGCTACCATCTACGCTGCTACATGTACCAGGCCCGGGACCTGGCTGC
GATGGACAAGGACTCTTTTTCTGATCCCTATGCCATCGTCTCCTTCCTGCACCAGAGCCAGAAGACGGTG
GTGGTGAAGAACACCCTTAACCCCACCTGGGACCAGACGCTCATCTTCTACGAGATCGAGATCTTTGGCG
AGCCGGCCACAGTTGCTGAGCAACCGCCCAGCATTGTGGTGGAGCTGTACGACCATGACACTTATGGTGC
AGACGAGTTTATGGGTCGCTGCATCTGTCAACCGAGTCTGGAACGGATGCCACGGCTGGCCTGGTTCCCA
CTGACGAGGGGCAGCCAGCCGTCGGGGGAGCTGCTGGCCTCTTTTGAGCTCATCCAGAGAGAGAAGCCGG
CCATCCACCATATTCCTGGTTTTGAGGTGCAGGAGACATCAAGGATCCTGGATGAGTCTGAGGACACAGA
CCTGCCCTACCCACCACCCCAGAGGGAGGCCAACATCTACATGGTTCCTCAGAACATCAAGCCAGCGCTC
CAGCGTACCGCCATCGAGATCCTGGCATGGGGCCTGCGGAACATGAAGAGTTACCAGCTGGCCAACATCT
CCTCCCCCAGCCTCGTGGTAGAGTGTGGGGGCCAGACGGTGCAGTCCTGTGTCATCAGGAACCTCCGGAA
GAACCCCAACTTTGACATCTGCACCCTCTTCATGGAAGTGATGCTGCCCAGGGAGGAGCTCTACTGCCCC
CCCATCACCGTCAAGGTCATCGATAACCGCCAGTTTGGCCGCCGGCCTGTGGTGGGCCAGTGTACCATCC
GCTCCCTGGAGAGCTTCCTGTGTGACCCCTACTCGGCGGAGAGTCCATCCCCACAGGGTGGCCCAGACGA
TGTGAGCCTACTCAGTCCTGGGGAAGACGTGCTCATCGACATTGATGACAAGGAGCCCCTCATCCCCATC
CAGGAGGAAGAGTTCATCGATTGGTGGAGCAAATTCTTTGCCTCCATAGGGGAGAGGGAAAAGTGCGGCT
CCTACCTGGAGAAGGATTTTGACACCCTGAAGGTCTATGACACACAGCTGGAGAATGTGGAGGCCTTTGA
GGGCCTGTCTGACTTTTGTAACACCTTCAAGCTGTACCGGGGCAAGACGCAGGAGGAGACAGAAGATCCA
TCTGTGATTGGTGAATTTAAGGGCCTCTTCAAAATTTATCCCCTCCCAGAAGACCCAGCCATCCCCATGC
CCCCAAGACAGTTCCACCAGCTGGCCGCCCAGGGACCCCAGGAGTGCTTGGTCCGTATCTACATTGTCCG
AGCATTTGGCCTGCAGCCCAAGGACCCCAATGGAAAGTGTGATCCTTACATCAAGATCTCCATAGGGAAG
AAATCAGTGAGTGACCAGGATAACTACATCCCCTGCACGCTGGAGCCCGTATTTGGAAAGATGTTCGAGC
TGACCTGCACTCTGCCTCTGGAGAAGGACCTAAAGATCACTCTCTATGACTATGACCTCCTCTCCAAGGA
CGAAAAGATCGGTGAGACGGTCGTCGACCTGGAGAACAGGCTGCTGTCCAAGTTTGGGGCTCGCTGTGGA
CTCCCACAGACCTACTGTGTCTCTGGACCGAACCAGTGGCGGGACCAGCTCCGCCCCTCCCAGCTCCTCC
ACCTCTTCTGCCAGCAGCATAGAGTCAAGGCACCTGTGTACCGGACAGACCGTGTAATGTTTCAGGATAA
AGAATATTCCATTGAAGAGATAGAGGCTGGCAGGATCCCAAACCCACACCTGGGCCCAGTGGAGGAGCGT
CTGGCTCTGCATGTGCTTCAGCAGCAGGGCCTGGTCCCGGAGCACGTGGAGTCACGGCCCCTCTACAGCC
CCCTGCAGCCAGACATCGAGCAGGGGAAGCTGCAGATGTGGGTCGACCTATTTCCGAAGGCCCTGGGGCG
GCCTGGACCTCCCTTCAACATCACCCCACGGAGAGCCAGAAGGTTTTTCCTGCGTTGTATTATCTGGAAT
ACCAGAGATGTGATCCTGGATGACCTGAGCCTCACGGGGGAGAAGATGAGCGACATTTATGTGAAAGGTT
GGATGATTGGCTTTGAAGAACACAAGCAAAAGACAGACGTGCATTATCGTTCCCTGGGAGGTGAAGGCAA
CTTCAACTGGAGGTTCATTTTCCCCTTCGACTACCTGCCAGCTGAGCAAGTCTGTACCATTGCCAAGAAG
GATGCCTTCTGGAGGCTGGACAAGACTGAGAGCAAAATCCCAGCACGAGTGGTGTTCCAGATCTGGGACA
ATGACAAGTTCTCCTTTGATGATTTTCTGGGCTCCCTGCAGCTCGATCTCAACCGCATGCCCAAGCCAGC
CAAGACAGCCAAGAAGTGCTCCTTGGACCAGCTGGATGATGCTTTCCACCCAGAATGGTTTGTGTCCCTT
TTTGAGCAGAAAACAGTGAAGGGCTGGTGGCCCTGTGTAGCAGAAGAGGGTGAGAAGAAAATACTGGCGG
GCAAGCTGGAAATGACCTTGGAGATTGTAGCAGAGAGTGAGCATGAGGAGCGGCCTGCTGGCCAGGGCCG
GGATGAGCCCAACATGAACCCTAAGCTTGAGGACCCAAGGCGCCCCGACACCTCCTTCCTGTGGTTTACC
TCCCCATACAAGACCATGAAGTTCATCCTGTGGCGGCGTTTCCGGTGGGCCATCATCCTCTTCATCATCC
TCTTCATCCTGCTGCTGTTCCTGGCCATCTTCATCTACGCCTTCCCGAACTATGCTGCCATGAAGCTGGT
GAAGCCCTTCAGCTGA
